>Addgene plasmid #190251 | pRS304-PTDH3-HEXAMER | addgene full sequence | sequence record 374353 | Addgene NGS Result
GTATTGGGCGCTCTTCCGCTTCCTCGCTCACTGACTCGCTGCGCTCGGTCGTTCGGCTGCGGCGAGCGGT
ATCAGCTCACTCAAAGGCGGTAATACGGTTATCCACAGAATCAGGGGATAACGCAGGAAAGAACATGTGA
GCAAAAGGCCAGCAAAAGGCCAGGAACCGTAAAAAGGCCGCGTTGCTGGCGTTTTTCCATAGGCTCCGCC
CCCCTGACGAGCATCACAAAAATCGACGCTCAAGTCAGAGGTGGCGAAACCCGACAGGACTATAAAGATA
CCAGGCGTTTCCCCCTGGAAGCTCCCTCGTGCGCTCTCCTGTTCCGACCCTGCCGCTTACCGGATACCTG
TCCGCCTTTCTCCCTTCGGGAAGCGTGGCGCTTTCTCATAGCTCACGCTGTAGGTATCTCAGTTCGGTGT
AGGTCGTTCGCTCCAAGCTGGGCTGTGTGCACGAACCCCCCGTTCAGCCCGACCGCTGCGCCTTATCCGG
TAACTATCGTCTTGAGTCCAACCCGGTAAGACACGACTTATCGCCACTGGCAGCAGCCACTGGTAACAGG
ATTAGCAGAGCGAGGTATGTAGGCGGTGCTACAGAGTTCTTGAAGTGGTGGCCTAACTACGGCTACACTA
GAAGAACAGTATTTGGTATCTGCGCTCTGCTGAAGCCAGTTACCTTCGGAAAAAGAGTTGGTAGCTCTTG
ATCCGGCAAACAAACCACCGCTGGTAGCGGTGGTTTTTTTGTTTGCAAGCAGCAGATTACGCGCAGAAAA
AAAGGATCTCAAGAAGATCCTTTGATCTTTTCTACGGGGTCTGACGCTCAGTGGAACGAAAACTCACGTT
AAGGGATTTTGGTCATGAGATTATCAAAAAGGATCTTCACCTAGATCCTTTTAAATTAAAAATGAAGTTT
TAAATCAATCTAAAGTATATATGAGTAAACTTGGTCTGACAGTTACCAATGCTTAATCAGTGAGGCACCT
ATCTCAGCGATCTGTCTATTTCGTTCATCCATAGTTGCCTGACTCCCCGTCGTGTAGATAACTACGATAC
GGGAGGGCTTACCATCTGGCCCCAGTGCTGCAATGATACCGCGAGACCCACGCTCACCGGCTCCAGATTT
ATCAGCAATAAACCAGCCAGCCGGAAGGGCCGAGCGCAGAAGTGGTCCTGCAACTTTATCCGCCTCCATC
CAGTCTATTAATTGTTGCCGGGAAGCTAGAGTAAGTAGTTCGCCAGTTAATAGTTTGCGCAACGTTGTTG
CCATTGCTACAGGCATCGTGGTGTCACGCTCGTCGTTTGGTATGGCTTCATTCAGCTCCGGTTCCCAACG
ATCAAGGCGAGTTACATGATCCCCCATGTTGTGCAAAAAAGCGGTTAGCTCCTTCGGTCCTCCGATCGTT
GTCAGAAGTAAGTTGGCCGCAGTGTTATCACTCATGGTTATGGCAGCACTGCATAATTCTCTTACTGTCA
TGCCATCCGTAAGATGCTTTTCTGTGACTGGTGAGTACTCAACCAAGTCATTCTGAGAATAGTGTATGCG
GCGACCGAGTTGCTCTTGCCCGGCGTCAATACGGGATAATACCGCGCCACATAGCAGAACTTTAAAAGTG
CTCATCATTGGAAAACGTTCTTCGGGGCGAAAACTCTCAAGGATCTTACCGCTGTTGAGATCCAGTTCGA
TGTAACCCACTCGTGCACCCAACTGATCTTCAGCATCTTTTACTTTCACCAGCGTTTCTGGGTGAGCAAA
AACAGGAAGGCAAAATGCCGCAAAAAAGGGAATAAGGGCGACACGGAAATGTTGAATACTCATACTCTTC
CTTTTTCAATATTATTGAAGCATTTATCAGGGTTATTGTCTCATGAGCGGATACATATTTGAATGTATTT
AGAAAAATAAACAAATAGGGGTTCCGCGCACATTTCCCCGAAAAGTGCCACCTGACGTCTAAGAAACCAT
TATTATCATGACATTAACCTATAAAAATAGGCGTATCACGAGGCCCTTTCGTCTCGCGCGTTTCGGTGAT
GACGGTGAAAACCTCTGACACATGCAGCTCCCGGAGACGGTCACAGCTTGTCTGTAAGCGGATGCCGGGA
GCAGACAAGCCCGTCAGGGCGCGTCAGCGGGTGTTGGCGGGTGTCGGGGCTGGCTTAACTATGCGGCATC
AGAGCAGATTGTACTGAGAGTGCACCATAGATCAACGACATTACTATATATATAATATAGGAAGCATTTA
ATAGAACAGCATCGTAATATATGTGTACTTTGCAGTTATGACGCCAGATGGCAGTAGTGGAAGATATTCT
TTATTGAAAAATAGCTTGTCACCTTACGTACAATCTTGATCCGGAGCTTTTCTTTTTTTGCCGATTAAGA
ATTAATTCGGTCGAAAAAAGAAAAGGAGAGGGCCAAGAGGGAGGGCATTGGTGACTATTGAGCACGTGAG
TATACGTGATTAAGCACACAAAGGCAGCTTGGAGTATGTCTGTTATTAATTTCACAGGTAGTTCTGGTCC
ATTGGTGAAAGTTTGCGGCTTGCAGAGCACAGAGGCCGCAGAATGTGCTCTAGATTCCGATGCTGACTTG
CTGGGTATTATATGTGTGCCCAATAGAAAGAGAACAATTGACCCGGTTATTGCAAGGAAAATTTCAAGTC
TTGTAAAAGCATATAAAAATAGTTCAGGCACTCCGAAATACTTGGTTGGCGTGTTTCGTAATCAACCTAA
GGAGGATGTTTTGGCTCTGGTCAATGATTACGGCATTGATATCGTCCAACTGCATGGAGATGAGTCGTGG
CAAGAATACCAAGAGTTCCTCGGTTTGCCAGTTATTAAAAGACTCGTATTTCCAAAAGACTGCAACATAC
TACTCAGTGCAGCTTCACAGAAACCTCATTCGTTTATTCCCTTGTTTGATTCAGAAGCAGGTGGGACAGG
TGAACTTTTGGATTGGAACTCGATTTCTGACTGGGTTGGAAGGCAAGAGAGCCCCGAAAGCTTACATTTT
ATGTTAGCTGGTGGACTGACGCCAGAAAATGTTGGTGATGCGCTTAGATTAAATGGCGTTATTGGTGTTG
ATGTAAGCGGAGGTGTGGAGACAAATGGTGTAAAAGACTCTAACAAAATAGCAAATTTCGTCAAAAATGC
TAAGAAATAGGTTATTACTGAGTAGTATTTATTTAAGTATTGTTTGTGCACTTGCCGATCTATGCGGTGT
GAAATACCGCACAGATGCGTAAGGAGAAAATACCGCATCAGGAAATTGTAAGCGTTAATATTTTGTTAAA
ATTCGCGTTAAATTTTTGTTAAATCAGCTCATTTTTTAACCAATAGGCCGAAATCGGCAAAATCCCTTAT
AAATCAAAAGAATAGACCGAGATAGGGT
[37 nt withheld, positions 3389-3425]
AAAGAACGTGGACTCCAACGTCAAAGG
[49 nt withheld, positions 3453-3501]
T
[91 nt withheld, positions 3503-3593]
G
[124 nt withheld, positions 3595-3718]
CCATTCGCCATTCAGGCTGCGCAACTGTTGGGAAGGGCGATCGGTGCGGGCCTCTTCGCTATTACGCCAG
CTGGCGAAAGGGGGATGTGCTGCAAGGCGATTAAGTTGGGTAACGCCAGGGTTTTCCCAGTCACGACGTT
GTAAAACGACGGCCAGTGAATTGTAATACGACTCACTATAGGGCGAATTGGAGCTCTCAGTTCGAGTTTA
TCATTATCAATACTGCCATTTCAAAGAATACGTAAATAATTAATAGTAGTGATTTTCCTAACTTTATTTA
GTCAAAAAATTAGCCTTTTAATTCTGCTGTAACCCGTACATGCCCAAAATAGGGGGCGGGTTACACAGAA
TATATAACATCGTAGGTGTCTGGGTGAACAGTTTATTCCTGGCATCCACTAAATATAATGGAGCCCGCTT
TTTAAGCTGGCATCCAGAAAAAAAAAGAATCCCAGCACCAAAATATTGTTTTCTTCACCAACCATCAGTT
CATAGGTCCATTCTCTTAGCGCAACTACAGAGAACAGGGGCACAAACAGGCAAAAAACGGGCACAACCTC
AATGGAGTGATGCAACCTGCCTGGAGTAAATGATGACACAAGGCAATTGACCCACGCATGTATCTATCTC
ATTTTCTTACACCTTCTATTACCTTCTGCTCTCTCTGATTTGGAAAAAGCTGAAAAAAAAGGTTGAAACC
AGTTCCCTGAAATTATTCCCCTACTTGACTAATAAGTATATAAAGACGGTAGGTATTGATTGTAATTCTG
TAAATCTATTTCTTAAACTTCTTAAATTCTACTTTTATAGTTAGTCTTTTTTTTAGTTTTAAAACACCAG
AACTTAGTTTCGACGGATTCTAGAACTAGTGGATCCCCCGGGCTGCAGGAATGTCTGAATTGATTAAAGA
AAACATGCACATGAAATTGTACATGGAAGGCACAGTTGACAACCACCACTTCAAATGCACATCTGAAGGC
GAAGGCAAACCATACGAAGGCACACAAACAATGAGAATTAAAGTTGTTGAAGGCGGCCCATTGCCATTCG
CTTTCGACATTTTGGCTACATCTTTCTTGTACGGCTCTAAAACATTCATTAACCACACACAAGGCATTCC
AGACTTCTTCAAACAATCTTTCCCAGAAGGCTTCACATGGGAAAGAGTTACTACTTACGAAGACGGCGGC
GTTTTGACTGCTACTCAAGACACTTCTTTGCAAGACGGCTGCTTGATTTACAACGTTAAAATTAGAGGCG
TTAACTTCACTTCTAACGGCCCAGTTATGCAAAAAAAAACTTTGGGCTGGGAAGCTTTCACTGAAACTTT
GTACCCAGCTGACGGCGGCTTGGAAGGCAGAAACGACATGGCTTTGAAATTGGTTGGCGGCTCTCACTTG
ATTGCTAACATTAAAACTACTTACAGATCTAAAAAACCAGCTAAAAACTTGAAAATGCCAGGCGTTTACT
ACGTTGACTACAGATTGGAAAGAATTAAAGAAGCTAACAACGAAACTTACGTTGAACAACACGAAGTTGC
TGTTGCTAGATACTGCGACTTGCCATCTAAATTGGGCCACAAATTGAACGGCTCCGGTAGTGGCTCCAGA
TTCTTGGAAGAATTGCCAGAAGTTGCTGAATCTTTCAAGAACTTCAGAGAAGCTGTTAGATCTGAAGGAA
AGTTGACAGAAAGAGAAAAGTTGTTGATTTCTGTTGCTTGCTCTGTTGCTGTTAGATGCGACGCTTGCAC
AAGAAGACACGCTGAAGAAGCTTTGGAAGCTGGAATTACTGAAGGTGAATTGGCTGAAGCTGCTGCTGTT
GCTGCTTTGATTAGAGCTGGTTCTGCTATGAACACTGCTTCTGCTATTTTCAGAGGCGGTGGTGGCGAGA
GTAAACGGAATAAGCCAGGGAAGGCGACAGGTAAAGGTAAACCAGTTGGTGATAAATGGCTGGATGATGC
AGGTAAAGATTCAGGAGCGCCAATTCCAGATCGCATTGCTGATAAGTTGCGTGATAAAGAATTTAAAAGC
TTCGACGATTTTCGGAAGGCTGTATGGGAAGAGGTGTCGAAAGATCCTGAGCTTAGTAAAAATTTAAACC
CAAGCAATAAGTCTAGTGTTTCAAAAGGTTATTCTCCGTTTACTCCAAAGAATCAACAGGTCGGAGGGAG
AAAAGTCTATGAACTTCATGCTGACAAGCCAATTAGTCAAGGTGGTGAGGTTTATGACATGGATAATATC
CGAGTGACTACACCTAAACGACATATCGATATTCACCGAGGTAAGTAAATTCGATATCAAGCTTATCGAT
ACCGTCGACCTCGAGTCATGTAATTAGTTATGTCACGCTTACATTCACGCCCTCCCCCCACATCCGCTCT
AACCGAAAAGGAAGGAGTTAGACAACCTGAAGTCTAGGTCCCTATTTATTTTTTTATAGTTATGTTAGTA
TTAAGAACGTTATTTATATTTCAAATTTTTCTTTTTTTTCTGTACAGACACGTGTACGCATGTAACATTA
TACTGAAAACCTTGCTTGAGAAGGTTTTGGGACGCTCGAAGGCTTTAATTTGCGGCCGAGCTCCAGCTTT
TGTTCCCTTTAGTGAGGGTTAATTGCGCGCTTGGCGTAATCATGGTCACTCGAGGGGGGGCCCGGTACCA
GCTTTTGTTCCCTTTAGTGAGGGTTAATTTCGAGCTTGGCGTAATCATGGTCATAGCTGTTTCCTGTGTG
AAATTGTTATCCGCTCACAATTCCACACAACATACGAGCCGGAAGCATAAAGTGTAAAGCCTGGGGTGCC
TAATGAGTGAGCTAACTCACATTAATTGCGTTGCGCTCACTGCCCGCTTTCCAGTCGGGAAACCTGTCGT
GCCAGCTGCATTAATGAATCGGCCAACGCGCGGGGAGAGGCGGTTTGC
Features (pLannotate 1.2.2; 24 found; start..end, strand, type, name):
    194..782     -  rep_origin     ori: high-copy-number ColE1/pMB1/pBR322/pUC origin of replication
    953..1813    -  CDS            AmpR: β-lactamase; bla; confers resistance to ampicillin, carbenicillin, and related antibiotics
   1814..1918    -  promoter       AmpR promoter: bla
   2013..2048    +  CDS            rop (fragment): Rop protein, which maintains plasmids at low copy number; rop
   2150..2199    +  misc_feature   bom (fragment): basis of mobility region from pBR322
   2338..2485    +  promoter       TRP1 promoter: S. cerevisiae TRP1
   2486..3160    +  CDS            TRP1: phosphoribosylanthranilate isomerase, required for tryptophan biosynthesis; S. cerevisiae TRP1; yeast auxotrophic marker
   3211..3262    +  misc_feature   bom (fragment): basis of mobility region from pBR322
   3290..3718    -  rep_origin     f1 ori (sequence partly withheld): f1 bacteriophage origin of replication; arrow indicates direction of (+) strand synthesis
   3722..3879    -  CDS            lacZα (fragment): LacZα fragment of β-galactosidase; lacZ fragment
   3882..3900    +  promoter       T7 promoter: promoter for bacteriophage T7 RNA polymerase
   3929..4571    +  promoter       GAP promoter: S. cerevisiae TDH3; promoter for glyceraldehyde-3-phosphate dehydrogenase
   4577..4610    +  misc_feature   MCS (fragment): pBluescript multiple cloning site
   4609..5307    +  CDS            TagBFP: TagBFP is a basic (constitutively fluorescent) blue fluorescent protein published in 2008, derived from Entacmaea quadricolor. It is reported to be a very rapidly-maturing monomer with very low acid sensitivity.
   5482..6003    +  CDS            col (fragment): CEA9_ECOLX - Also known as cei. Experimental evidence at protein level: Swiss-Prot protein existence level 1. Colicins are polypeptide toxins produced by and active against E.coli and closely related bacteria. From Escherichia coli.
   6006..6043    +  misc_feature   MCS (fragment): pBluescript multiple cloning site
   6044..6291    +  terminator     CYC1 terminator: S. cerevisiae CYC1; transcription terminator for CYC1
   6314..6332    -  promoter       T3 promoter: promoter for bacteriophage T3 RNA polymerase
   6357..6377    +  misc_feature   MCS (fragment): pBluescript multiple cloning site
   6389..6407    -  promoter       T3 promoter: promoter for bacteriophage T3 RNA polymerase
   6452..6468    -  protein_bind   lac operator: The lac repressor binds to the lac operator to inhibit transcription in E. coli. This inhibition can be relieved by adding lactose or isopropyl-β-D-thiogalactopyranoside (IPTG). lac repressor encoded by lacI
   6476..6506    -  promoter       lac promoter: promoter for the E. coli lac operon
   6521..6542    -  protein_bind   CAP binding site: CAP binding activates transcription in the presence of cAMP. E. coli catabolite activator protein
   6555..11      -  CDS            lacI (fragment) (across the origin): lac repressor; lacI; The lac repressor binds to the lac operator to inhibit transcription in E. coli. This inhibition can be relieved by adding lactose or isopropyl-β-D-thiogalactopyranoside (IPTG).
