[The description below was written by a language model from this plasmid's Addgene catalogue record and pLannotate feature annotations shown in this document.]
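Description:
pRS304-PTDH3-HEXAMER is a yeast expression plasmid built on the pRS304 backbone, a vector that carries no yeast replication origin or centromere in the annotated features and is therefore normally maintained by integration into the Saccharomyces cerevisiae genome. Yeast transformants are selected through the TRP1 auxotrophic marker, which is present with its own promoter. In E. coli the plasmid replicates from a high-copy ColE1/pUC-type origin and is selected with ampicillin via the β-lactamase gene. An f1 phage origin, lacZα and lac regulatory remnants, and flanking T7 and T3 promoters are left over from the pBluescript-derived cloning region.

The expression cassette places a synthetic "hexamer" component under the strong constitutive TDH3 (GAP) promoter and ends in the CYC1 terminator. Within the open reading frame region, automated annotation identifies a full-length fluorescent protein coding sequence followed, after an unannotated stretch of roughly 170 nt, by a fragment matching colicin E9. The record does not explain the role of the colicin-derived segment, and no annotated feature corresponds explicitly to a hexamerising domain, so which part of the insert supplies it cannot be determined from the feature table. There is also a discrepancy: the catalogue entry lists mCherry as the tag, whereas the sequence annotation calls the fluorescent protein TagBFP, and no mCherry feature was detected. Users should check the sequence to confirm which fluorophore is present.

The stated purpose is expression of the hexamer component in yeast. The associated publication concerns condensed-phase kinase signalling and macromolecular crowding, suggesting use as one part of a multicomponent synthetic system, though the record gives no further detail.
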