Addgene plasmid #190251: pRS304-PTDH3-HEXAMER
Purpose: Expression hexamer component in yeast
Depositing lab: Liam Holt. Depositing organization: NYU Grossman School of Medicine. Publication: Condensed-phase signaling can expand kinase specificity and respond to macromolecular crowding. Sang D, Shu T, Pantoja CF, Ibanez de Opakua A, Zweckstetter M, Holt LJ. Mol Cell. 2022 Oct 6;82(19):3693-3711.e10. doi: 10.1016/j.molcel.2022.08.016. Epub 2022 Sep 14. PubMed 36108633.
Backbone
  Vector backbone: prs304
  Vector type: Yeast Expression
  Selectable markers: TRP1
Growth in bacteria
  Bacterial resistance: Ampicillin, 100 μg/mL
  Growth temperature: 37°C
  Growth strain: DH5alpha
  Copy number: Unknown
Gene/Insert
  Gene/Insert name: hexamer
  Species: Synthetic
  Tag / fusion protein: mCherry
Terms and licenses: Academic/Nonprofit Terms; Industry Terms: Not Available to Industry
How to cite: pRS304-PTDH3-HEXAMER was a gift from Liam Holt (Addgene plasmid # 190251 ; http://n2t.net/addgene:190251 ; RRID:Addgene_190251)
